LOCUS       Exported 8955 bp ds-DNA circular SYN 12-MAY-2021
DEFINITION  Lentiviral expression of SARS-CoV-2 protein; transient expression
            and generate lentivirus.
ACCESSION   .
VERSION     .
KEYWORDS    pLVX-EF1alpha-SARS-CoV-2-nsp11-2xStrep-IRES-Puro
SOURCE      synthetic DNA construct
  ORGANISM  synthetic DNA construct
REFERENCE   1 (bases 1 to 8955)
  AUTHORS   Gordon DE, et al.
  TITLE     A SARS-CoV-2-Human Protein-Protein Interaction Map Reveals Drug
            Targets and Potential Drug Repurposing
  JOURNAL   BioRxiv March 2020
REFERENCE   2 (bases 1 to 8955)
  AUTHORS   .
  TITLE     Direct Submission
  JOURNAL   Exported May 12, 2021 from SnapGene Server 1.1.58
            http://www.snapgene.com
FEATURES             Location/Qualifiers
     source          1..8955
                     /organism="synthetic DNA construct"
                     /mol_type="other DNA"
     LTR             1..634
                     /label=3' LTR
                     /note="3' long terminal repeat (LTR) from HIV-1"
     misc_feature    681..806
                     /label=HIV-1 Psi
                     /note="packaging signal of human immunodeficiency virus
                     type 1"
     misc_feature    1303..1536
                     /label=RRE
                     /note="The Rev response element (RRE) of HIV-1 allows for
                     Rev-dependent mRNA export from the nucleus to the
                     cytoplasm."
     CDS             1721..1765
                     /codon_start=1
                     /product="antigenic peptide corresponding to amino acids
                     655 to 669 of the HIV envelope protein gp41 (Lutje Hulsik
                     et al., 2013)"
                     /label=gp41 peptide
                     /note="recognized by the 2H10 single-chain llama nanobody"
                     /translation="KNEQELLELDKWASL"
     misc_feature    2028..2143
                     /label=cPPT/CTS
                     /note="central polypurine tract and central termination
                     sequence of HIV-1 (lacking the first T)"
     promoter        2338..3519
                     /label=EF-1-alpha promoter
                     /note="strong constitutive promoter for human elongation
                     factor EF-1-alpha"
     intron          2568..3510
                     /label=EF-1-alpha intron A
                     /note="intron upstream of the start codon of human
                     EF-1-alpha"
     primer_bind     3467..3487
                     /label=EF1a-F
                     /note="Human elongation factor-1a promoter, forward primer"
     CDS             3610..3633
                     /codon_start=1
                     /product="peptide that binds Strep-Tactin(R), an engineered
                     form of streptavidin"
                     /label=Strep-Tag II
                     /translation="WSHPQFEK"
     CDS             3670..3693
                     /codon_start=1
                     /product="peptide that binds Strep-Tactin(R), an engineered
                     form of streptavidin"
                     /label=Strep-Tag II
                     /translation="WSHPQFEK"
     misc_feature    3705..4278
                     /label=IRES
                     /note="internal ribosome entry site (IRES) of the
                     encephalomyocarditis virus (EMCV)"
     primer_bind     complement(3872..3889)
                     /label=IRES reverse
                     /note="IRES internal ribosome entry site, reverse primer.
                     Also called pCDH-rev"
     primer_bind     4099..4118
                     /label=IRES-F
                     /note="IRES internal ribosome entry site, forward primer"
     CDS             4311..4910
                     /codon_start=1
                     /gene="pac from Streptomyces alboniger"
                     /product="puromycin N-acetyltransferase"
                     /label=PuroR
                     /note="confers resistance to puromycin"
                     /translation="MTEYKPTVRLATRDDVPRAVRTLAAAFADYPATRHTVDPDRHIER
                     VTELQELFLTRVGLDIGKVWVADDGAAVAVWTTPESVEAGAVFAEIGPRMAELSGSRLA
                     AQQQMEGLLAPHRPKEPAWFLATVGVSPDHQGKGLGSAVVLPGVEAAERAGVPAFLETS
                     APRNLPFYERLGFTVTADVEVPEGPRTWCMTRKPGA"
     primer_bind     complement(4311..4330)
                     /label=Puro-R
                     /note="Puromycin resistance gene, reverse primer. Also
                     called puro-variant-R"
     primer_bind     4807..4827
                     /label=Puro-F
                     /note="Puromycin resistance gene, forward primer"
     misc_feature    4924..5512
                     /label=WPRE
                     /note="woodchuck hepatitis virus posttranscriptional
                     regulatory element"
     primer_bind     complement(4977..4997)
                     /label=WPRE-R
                     /note="WPRE, reverse primer"
     CDS             complement(5395..5406)
                     /codon_start=1
                     /product="Factor Xa recognition and cleavage site"
                     /label=Factor Xa site
                     /translation="IEGR"
     LTR             5719..6352
                     /label=3' LTR
                     /note="3' long terminal repeat (LTR) from HIV-1"
     primer_bind     complement(6480..6496)
                     /label=M13 rev
                     /note="common sequencing primer, one of multiple similar
                     variants"
     primer_bind     complement(6480..6496)
                     /label=M13 Reverse
                     /note="In lacZ gene. Also called M13-rev"
     primer_bind     complement(6493..6515)
                     /label=M13/pUC Reverse
                     /note="In lacZ gene"
     protein_bind    6504..6520
                     /label=lac operator
                     /bound_moiety="lac repressor encoded by lacI"
                     /note="The lac repressor binds to the lac operator to
                     inhibit transcription in E. coli. This inhibition can be
                     relieved by adding lactose or
                     isopropyl-beta-D-thiogalactopyranoside (IPTG)."
     promoter        complement(6528..6558)
                     /label=lac promoter
                     /note="promoter for the E. coli lac operon"
     protein_bind    6573..6594
                     /label=CAP binding site
                     /bound_moiety="E. coli catabolite activator protein"
                     /note="CAP binding activates transcription in the presence
                     of cAMP."
     primer_bind     complement(6711..6728)
                     /label=L4440
                     /note="L4440 vector, forward primer"
     rep_origin      complement(6882..7470)
                     /direction=LEFT
                     /label=ori
                     /note="high-copy-number ColE1/pMB1/pBR322/pUC origin of
                     replication"
     primer_bind     complement(6962..6981)
                     /label=pBR322ori-F
                     /note="pBR322 origin, forward primer"
     CDS             complement(7641..8501)
                     /codon_start=1
                     /gene="bla"
                     /product="beta-lactamase"
                     /label=AmpR
                     /note="confers resistance to ampicillin, carbenicillin, and
                     related antibiotics"
                     /translation="MSIQHFRVALIPFFAAFCLPVFAHPETLVKVKDAEDQLGARVGYI
                     ELDLNSGKILESFRPEERFPMMSTFKVLLCGAVLSRIDAGQEQLGRRIHYSQNDLVEYS
                     PVTEKHLTDGMTVRELCSAAITMSDNTAANLLLTTIGGPKELTAFLHNMGDHVTRLDRW
                     EPELNEAIPNDERDTTMPVAMATTLRKLLTGELLTLASRQQLIDWMEADKVAGPLLRSA
                     LPAGWFIADKSGAGERGSRGIIAALGPDGKPSRIVVIYTTGSQATMDERNRQIAEIGAS
                     LIKHW"
     primer_bind     8264..8283
                     /label=Amp-R
                     /note="Ampicillin resistance gene, reverse primer"
     promoter        complement(8502..8606)
                     /gene="bla"
                     /label=AmpR promoter
     polyA_signal    8654..8788
                     /label=SV40 poly(A) signal
                     /note="SV40 polyadenylation signal"
     primer_bind     complement(8691..8710)
                     /label=SV40pA-R
                     /note="SV40 polyA, reverse primer"
     primer_bind     8745..8764
                     /label=EBV-rev
                     /note="SV40 polyA terminator, reverse primer"
ORIGIN
        1 tggaagggct aattcactcc caaagaagac aagatatcct tgatctgtgg atctaccaca
       61 cacaaggcta cttccctgat tagcagaact acacaccagg gccaggggtc agatatccac
      121 tgacctttgg atggtgctac aagctagtac cagttgagcc agataaggta gaagaggcca
      181 ataaaggaga gaacaccagc ttgttacacc ctgtgagcct gcatgggatg gatgacccgg
      241 agagagaagt gttagagtgg aggtttgaca gccgcctagc atttcatcac gtggcccgag
      301 agctgcatcc ggagtacttc aagaactgct gatatcgagc ttgctacaag ggactttccg
      361 ctggggactt tccagggagg cgtggcctgg gcgggactgg ggagtggcga gccctcagat
      421 cctgcatata agcagctgct ttttgcctgt actgggtctc tctggttaga ccagatctga
      481 gcctgggagc tctctggcta actagggaac ccactgctta agcctcaata aagcttgcct
      541 tgagtgcttc aagtagtgtg tgcccgtctg ttgtgtgact ctggtaacta gagatccctc
      601 agaccctttt agtcagtgtg gaaaatctct agcagtggcg cccgaacagg gacttgaaag
      661 cgaaagggaa accagaggag ctctctcgac gcaggactcg gcttgctgaa gcgcgcacgg
      721 caagaggcga ggggcggcga ctggtgagta cgccaaaaat tttgactagc ggaggctaga
      781 aggagagaga tgggtgcgag agcgtcagta ttaagcgggg gagaattaga tcgcgatggg
      841 aaaaaattcg gttaaggcca gggggaaaga aaaaatataa attaaaacat atagtatggg
      901 caagcaggga gctagaacga ttcgcagtta atcctggcct gttagaaaca tcagaaggct
      961 gtagacaaat actgggacag ctacaaccat cccttcagac aggatcagaa gaacttagat
     1021 cattatataa tacagtagca accctctatt gtgtgcatca aaggatagag ataaaagaca
     1081 ccaaggaagc tttagacaag atagaggaag agcaaaacaa aagtaagacc accgcacagc
     1141 aagcggccgg ccgctgatct tcagacctgg aggaggagat atgagggaca attggagaag
     1201 tgaattatat aaatataaag tagtaaaaat tgaaccatta ggagtagcac ccaccaaggc
     1261 aaagagaaga gtggtgcaga gagaaaaaag agcagtggga ataggagctt tgttccttgg
     1321 gttcttggga gcagcaggaa gcactatggg cgcagcgtca atgacgctga cggtacaggc
     1381 cagacaatta ttgtctggta tagtgcagca gcagaacaat ttgctgaggg ctattgaggc
     1441 gcaacagcat ctgttgcaac tcacagtctg gggcatcaag cagctccagg caagaatcct
     1501 ggctgtggaa agatacctaa aggatcaaca gctcctgggg atttggggtt gctctggaaa
     1561 actcatttgc accactgctg tgccttggaa tgctagttgg agtaataaat ctctggaaca
     1621 gatttggaat cacacgacct ggatggagtg ggacagagaa attaacaatt acacaagctt
     1681 aatacactcc ttaattgaag aatcgcaaaa ccagcaagaa aagaatgaac aagaattatt
     1741 ggaattagat aaatgggcaa gtttgtggaa ttggtttaac ataacaaatt ggctgtggta
     1801 tataaaatta ttcataatga tagtaggagg cttggtaggt ttaagaatag tttttgctgt
     1861 actttctata gtgaatagag ttaggcaggg atattcacca ttatcgtttc agacccacct
     1921 cccaaccccg aggggacccg acaggcccga aggaatagaa gaagaaggtg gagagagaga
     1981 cagagacaga tccattcgat tagtgaacgg atctcgacgg tatcgccttt aaaagaaaag
     2041 gggggattgg ggggtacagt gcaggggaaa gaatagtaga cataatagca acagacatac
     2101 aaactaaaga attacaaaaa caaattacaa aaattcaaaa ttttcgggtt tattacaggg
     2161 acagcagaga tccagtttat cgatgagtaa ttcatacaaa aggactcgcc cctgccttgg
     2221 ggaatcccag ggaccgtcgt taaactccca ctaacgtaga acccagagat cgctgcgttc
     2281 ccgccccctc acccgcccgc tctcgtcatc actgaggtgg agaagagcat gcgtgaggct
     2341 ccggtgcccg tcagtgggca gagcgcacat cgcccacagt ccccgagaag ttggggggag
     2401 gggtcggcaa ttgaaccggt gcctagagaa ggtggcgcgg ggtaaactgg gaaagtgatg
     2461 tcgtgtactg gctccgcctt tttcccgagg gtgggggaga accgtatata agtgcagtag
     2521 tcgccgtgaa cgttcttttt cgcaacgggt ttgccgccag aacacaggta agtgccgtgt
     2581 gtggttcccg cgggcctggc ctctttacgg gttatggccc ttgcgtgcct tgaattactt
     2641 ccacgcccct ggctgcagta cgtgattctt gatcccgagc ttcgggttgg aagtgggtgg
     2701 gagagttcga ggccttgcgc ttaaggagcc ccttcgcctc gtgcttgagt tgaggcctgg
     2761 cttgggcgct ggggccgccg cgtgcgaatc tggtggcacc ttcgcgcctg tctcgctgct
     2821 ttcgataagt ctctagccat ttaaaatttt tgatgacctg ctgcgacgct ttttttctgg
     2881 caagatagtc ttgtaaatgc gggccaagat ctgcacactg gtatttcggt ttttggggcc
     2941 gcgggcggcg acggggcccg tgcgtcccag cgcacatgtt cggcgaggcg gggcctgcga
     3001 gcgcggccac cgagaatcgg acgggggtag tctcaagctg gccggcctgc tctggtgcct
     3061 ggcctcgcgc cgccgtgtat cgccccgccc tgggcggcaa ggctggcccg gtcggcacca
     3121 gttgcgtgag cggaaagatg gccgcttccc ggccctgctg cagggagctc aaaatggagg
     3181 acgcggcgct cgggagagcg ggcgggtgag tcacccacac aaaggaaaag ggcctttccg
     3241 tcctcagccg tcgcttcatg tgactccacg gagtaccggg cgccgtccag gcacctcgat
     3301 tagttctcga gcttttggag tacgtcgtct ttaggttggg gggaggggtt ttatgcgatg
     3361 gagtttcccc acactgagtg ggtggagact gaagttaggc cagcttggca cttgatgtaa
     3421 ttctccttgg aatttgccct ttttgagttt ggatcttggt tcattctcaa gcctcagaca
     3481 gtggttcaaa gtttttttct tccatttcag gtgtcgtgag gatctatttc cggtgaattc
     3541 gccgccacca tgtcagccga tgcgcagtct ttcttgaacg gtttcgccgt gctcgaaggc
     3601 ggcgggggat ggagccatcc acaattcgag aaaggcggtg gttcaggagg aggtagcggg
     3661 ggtggatcat ggtcacatcc gcagtttgaa aagtaaggat cccgcccctc tccctccccc
     3721 ccccctaacg ttactggccg aagccgcttg gaataaggcc ggtgtgcgtt tgtctatatg
     3781 ttattttcca ccatattgcc gtcttttggc aatgtgaggg cccggaaacc tggccctgtc
     3841 ttcttgacga gcattcctag gggtctttcc cctctcgcca aaggaatgca aggtctgttg
     3901 aatgtcgtga aggaagcagt tcctctggaa gcttcttgaa gacaaacaac gtctgtagcg
     3961 accctttgca ggcagcggaa ccccccacct ggcgacaggt gcctctgcgg ccaaaagcca
     4021 cgtgtataag atacacctgc aaaggcggca caaccccagt gccacgttgt gagttggata
     4081 gttgtggaaa gagtcaaatg gctctcctca agcgtattca acaaggggct gaaggatgcc
     4141 cagaaggtac cccattgtat gggatctgat ctggggcctc ggtgcacatg ctttacatgt
     4201 gtttagtcga ggttaaaaaa acgtctaggc cccccgaacc acggggacgt ggttttcctt
     4261 tgaaaaacac gatgataagc ttgccacaac ccacaaggag acgaccttcc atgaccgagt
     4321 acaagcccac ggtgcgcctc gccacccgcg acgacgtccc ccgggccgta cgcaccctcg
     4381 ccgccgcgtt cgccgactac cccgccacgc gccacaccgt cgacccggac cgccacatcg
     4441 agcgggtcac cgagctgcaa gaactcttcc tcacgcgcgt cgggctcgac atcggcaagg
     4501 tgtgggtcgc ggacgacggc gccgcggtgg cggtctggac cacgccggag agcgtcgaag
     4561 cgggggcggt gttcgccgag atcggcccgc gcatggccga gttgagcggt tcccggctgg
     4621 ccgcgcagca acagatggaa ggcctcctgg cgccgcaccg gcccaaggag cccgcgtggt
     4681 tcctggccac cgtcggcgtc tcgcccgacc accagggcaa gggtctgggc agcgccgtcg
     4741 tgctccccgg agtggaggcg gccgagcgcg ccggggtgcc cgccttcctg gagacctccg
     4801 cgccccgcaa cctccccttc tacgagcggc tcggcttcac cgtcaccgcc gacgtcgagg
     4861 tgcccgaagg accgcgcacc tggtgcatga cccgcaagcc cggtgcctag acgcgtctgg
     4921 aacaatcaac ctctggatta caaaatttgt gaaagattga ctggtattct taactatgtt
     4981 gctcctttta cgctatgtgg atacgctgct ttaatgcctt tgtatcatgc tattgcttcc
     5041 cgtatggctt tcattttctc ctccttgtat aaatcctggt tgctgtctct ttatgaggag
     5101 ttgtggcccg ttgtcaggca acgtggcgtg gtgtgcactg tgtttgctga cgcaaccccc
     5161 actggttggg gcattgccac cacctgtcag ctcctttccg ggactttcgc tttccccctc
     5221 cctattgcca cggcggaact catcgccgcc tgccttgccc gctgctggac aggggctcgg
     5281 ctgttgggca ctgacaattc cgtggtgttg tcggggaagc tgacgtcctt tccatggctg
     5341 ctcgcctgtg ttgccacctg gattctgcgc gggacgtcct tctgctacgt cccttcggcc
     5401 ctcaatccag cggaccttcc ttcccgcggc ctgctgccgg ctctgcggcc tcttccgcgt
     5461 cttcgccttc gccctcagac gagtcggatc tccctttggg ccgcctcccc gcctggaatt
     5521 aattctgcag tcgagaccta gaaaaacatg gagcaatcac aagtagcaat acagcagcta
     5581 ccaatgctga ttgtgcctgg ctagaagcac aagaggagga ggaggtgggt tttccagtca
     5641 cacctcaggt acctttaaga ccaatgactt acaaggcagc tgtagatctt agccactttt
     5701 taaaagaaaa gaggggactg gaagggctaa ttcactccca acgaagacaa gatatccttg
     5761 atctgtggat ctaccacaca caaggctact tccctgatta gcagaactac acaccagggc
     5821 caggggtcag atatccactg acctttggat ggtgctacaa gctagtacca gttgagccag
     5881 ataaggtaga agaggccaat aaaggagaga acaccagctt gttacaccct gtgagcctgc
     5941 atgggatgga tgacccggag agagaagtgt tagagtggag gtttgacagc cgcctagcat
     6001 ttcatcacgt ggcccgagag ctgcatccgg agtacttcaa gaactgctga tatcgagctt
     6061 gctacaaggg actttccgct ggggactttc cagggaggcg tggcctgggc gggactgggg
     6121 agtggcgagc cctcagatcc tgcatataag cagctgcttt ttgcctgtac tgggtctctc
     6181 tggttagacc agatctgagc ctgggagctc tctggctaac tagggaaccc actgcttaag
     6241 cctcaataaa gcttgccttg agtgcttcaa gtagtgtgtg cccgtctgtt gtgtgactct
     6301 ggtaactaga gatccctcag acccttttag tcagtgtgga aaatctctag cagtagtagt
     6361 tcatgtcatc ttattattca gtatttataa cttgcaaaga aatgaatatc agagagtgag
     6421 aggccttgac attgctagcg tttaccgtcg acctctagct agagcttggc gtaatcatgg
     6481 tcatagctgt ttcctgtgtg aaattgttat ccgctcacaa ttccacacaa catacgagcc
     6541 ggaagcataa agtgtaaagc ctggggtgcc taatgagtga gctaactcac attaattgcg
     6601 ttgcgctcac tgcccgcttt ccagtcggga aacctgtcgt gccagctgca ttaatgaatc
     6661 ggccaacgcg cggggagagg cggtttgcgt attgggcgct cttccgcttc ctcgctcact
     6721 gactcgctgc gctcggtcgt tcggctgcgg cgagcggtat cagctcactc aaaggcggta
     6781 atacggttat ccacagaatc aggggataac gcaggaaaga acatgtgagc aaaaggccag
     6841 caaaaggcca ggaaccgtaa aaaggccgcg ttgctggcgt ttttccatag gctccgcccc
     6901 cctgacgagc atcacaaaaa tcgacgctca agtcagaggt ggcgaaaccc gacaggacta
     6961 taaagatacc aggcgtttcc ccctggaagc tccctcgtgc gctctcctgt tccgaccctg
     7021 ccgcttaccg gatacctgtc cgcctttctc ccttcgggaa gcgtggcgct ttctcatagc
     7081 tcacgctgta ggtatctcag ttcggtgtag gtcgttcgct ccaagctggg ctgtgtgcac
     7141 gaaccccccg ttcagcccga ccgctgcgcc ttatccggta actatcgtct tgagtccaac
     7201 ccggtaagac acgacttatc gccactggca gcagccactg gtaacaggat tagcagagcg
     7261 aggtatgtag gcggtgctac agagttcttg aagtggtggc ctaactacgg ctacactaga
     7321 agaacagtat ttggtatctg cgctctgctg aagccagtta ccttcggaaa aagagttggt
     7381 agctcttgat ccggcaaaca aaccaccgct ggtagcggtg gtttttttgt ttgcaagcag
     7441 cagattacgc gcagaaaaaa aggatctcaa gaagatcctt tgatcttttc tacggggtct
     7501 gacgctcagt ggaacgaaaa ctcacgttaa gggattttgg tcatgagatt atcaaaaagg
     7561 atcttcacct agatcctttt aaattaaaaa tgaagtttta aatcaatcta aagtatatat
     7621 gagtaaactt ggtctgacag ttaccaatgc ttaatcagtg aggcacctat ctcagcgatc
     7681 tgtctatttc gttcatccat agttgcctga ctccccgtcg tgtagataac tacgatacgg
     7741 gagggcttac catctggccc cagtgctgca atgataccgc gagacccacg ctcaccggct
     7801 ccagatttat cagcaataaa ccagccagcc ggaagggccg agcgcagaag tggtcctgca
     7861 actttatccg cctccatcca gtctattaat tgttgccggg aagctagagt aagtagttcg
     7921 ccagttaata gtttgcgcaa cgttgttgcc attgctacag gcatcgtggt gtcacgctcg
     7981 tcgtttggta tggcttcatt cagctccggt tcccaacgat caaggcgagt tacatgatcc
     8041 cccatgttgt gcaaaaaagc ggttagctcc ttcggtcctc cgatcgttgt cagaagtaag
     8101 ttggccgcag tgttatcact catggttatg gcagcactgc ataattctct tactgtcatg
     8161 ccatccgtaa gatgcttttc tgtgactggt gagtactcaa ccaagtcatt ctgagaatag
     8221 tgtatgcggc gaccgagttg ctcttgcccg gcgtcaatac gggataatac cgcgccacat
     8281 agcagaactt taaaagtgct catcattgga aaacgttctt cggggcgaaa actctcaagg
     8341 atcttaccgc tgttgagatc cagttcgatg taacccactc gtgcacccaa ctgatcttca
     8401 gcatctttta ctttcaccag cgtttctggg tgagcaaaaa caggaaggca aaatgccgca
     8461 aaaaagggaa taagggcgac acggaaatgt tgaatactca tactcttcct ttttcaatat
     8521 tattgaagca tttatcaggg ttattgtctc atgagcggat acatatttga atgtatttag
     8581 aaaaataaac aaataggggt tccgcgcaca tttccccgaa aagtgccacc tgacgtcgac
     8641 ggatcgggag atcaacttgt ttattgcagc ttataatggt tacaaataaa gcaatagcat
     8701 cacaaatttc acaaataaag catttttttc actgcattct agttgtggtt tgtccaaact
     8761 catcaatgta tcttatcatg tctggatcaa ctggataact caagctaacc aaaatcatcc
     8821 caaacttccc accccatacc ctattaccac tgccaattac ctgtggtttc atttactcta
     8881 aacctgtgat tcctctgaat tattttcatt ttaaagaaat tgtatttgtt aaatatgtac
     8941 tacaaactta gtagt
//
