[The description below was written by a language model from this plasmid's Addgene catalogue record and the feature table of its GenBank file.]
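Description:
pLVX-EF1alpha-SARS-CoV-2-nsp11-2xStrep-IRES-Puro is an 8,955 bp HIV-1-based lentiviral expression plasmid built on the commercial pLVX-EF1alpha-IRES-Puro backbone. It is maintained in E. coli through a high-copy ColE1/pUC-type origin and a beta-lactamase (AmpR) cassette conferring ampicillin resistance. As with many LTR-containing vectors, it is propagated in a recombination-limiting strain. The transfer region is flanked by two HIV-1 LTRs of equal length, both labelled "3' LTR" by the automated annotation; the first occupies the 5' position. Between them lie the Psi packaging signal, the Rev response element for Rev-dependent nuclear export of the genomic RNA, and the cPPT/CTS element that aids nuclear import of the reverse-transcribed genome. Packaging functions are not encoded and must be supplied in trans.

The payload is a single bicistronic transcript driven by the strong constitutive human EF-1-alpha promoter, including its intron A. The first cistron is a human codon-optimized coding sequence for SARS-CoV-2 nsp11, a very short peptide derived from ORF1ab, fused at its C terminus to two Strep-Tag II motifs. The nsp11 segment is not annotated separately in the feature table, but it would sit in the short interval between the promoter and the first tag. An EMCV IRES then directs translation of puromycin N-acetyltransferase, which links drug selection to expression of the tagged viral protein. A WPRE downstream enhances transcript stability and expression.

The plasmid can be transfected directly for transient expression or used to produce lentivirus for stable, puromycin-selected cell lines. The twin Strep tag allows capture on Strep-Tactin resin, consistent with its origin in an affinity-purification study mapping SARS-CoV-2–human protein interactions.
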