Addgene plasmid #141377: pLVX-EF1alpha-SARS-CoV-2-nsp11-2xStrep-IRES-Puro
Purpose: Lentiviral expression of SARS-CoV-2 protein; transient expression and generate lentivirus
Depositing lab: Nevan Krogan. Depositing organization: University of California, San Francisco (UCSF). Publication: A SARS-CoV-2 protein interaction map reveals targets for drug repurposing. Gordon DE, Jang GM, Bouhaddou M, Xu J, Obernier K, White KM, O'Meara MJ, Rezelj VV, Guo JZ, Swaney DL, Tummino TA, Huttenhain R, Kaake RM, Richards AL, Tutuncuoglu B, Foussard H, Batra J, Haas K, Modak M, Kim M, Haas P, Polacco BJ, Braberg H, Fabius JM, Eckhardt M, Soucheray M, Bennett MJ, Cakir M, McGregor MJ, Li Q, Meyer B, Roesch F, Vallet T, Mac Kain A, Miorin L, Moreno E, Naing ZZC, Zhou Y, Peng S, Shi Y, Zhang Z, Shen W, Kirby IT, Melnyk JE, Chorba JS, Lou K, Dai SA, Barrio-Hernandez I, Memon D, Hernandez-Armenta C, Lyu J, Mathy CJP, Perica T, Pilla KB, Ganesan SJ, Saltzberg DJ, Rakesh R, Liu X, Rosenthal SB, Calviello L, Venkataramanan S, Liboy-Lugo J, Lin Y, Huang XP, Liu Y, Wankowicz SA, Bohn M, Safari M, Ugur FS, Koh C, Savar NS, Tran QD, Shengjuler D, Fletcher SJ, O'Neal MC, Cai Y, Chang JCJ, Broadhurst DJ, Klippsten S, Sharp PP, Wenzell NA, Kuzuoglu-Ozturk D, Wang HY, Trenker R, Young JM, Cavero DA, Hiatt J, Roth TL, Rathore U, Subramanian A, Noack J, Hubert M, Stroud RM, Frankel AD, Rosenberg OS, Verba KA, Agard DA, Ott M, Emerman M, Jura N, von Zastrow M, Verdin E, Ashworth A, Schwartz O, d'Enfert C, Mukherjee S, Jacobson M, Malik HS, Fujimori DG, Ideker T, Craik CS, Floor SN, Fraser JS, Gross JD, Sali A, Roth BL, Ruggero D, Taunton J, Kortemme T, Beltrao P, Vignuzzi M, Garcia-Sastre A, Shokat KM, Shoichet BK, Krogan NJ. Nature. 2020 Jul;583(7816):459-468. doi: 10.1038/s41586-020-2286-9. Epub 2020 Apr 30. PubMed 32353859.
Backbone
  Vector backbone: pLVX-EF1alpha-IRES-Puro
  Backbone manufacturer: Takara Bio
  Backbone size w/o insert (bp): 8825
  Vector type: Mammalian Expression, Lentiviral
  Selectable markers: Puromycin
Growth in bacteria
  Bacterial resistance: Ampicillin, 100 μg/mL
  Growth temperature: 30°C
  Growth strain: NEB Stable
  Copy number: Unknown
Gene/Insert
  Gene/Insert name: SARS-CoV-2-nsp11
  Species: SARS-CoV-2
  Mutation: human codon optimized
  Entrez Gene: ORF1ab (a.k.a. GU280_gp01)
  Promoter: EF1alpha
  Tag / fusion protein: 2xStrep (C terminal on insert)
  Cloning method: Unknown
Terms and licenses: Academic/Nonprofit Terms; Industry Terms
Depositor comments: Please visit https://www.biorxiv.org/content/10.1101/2020.03.22.002386v3 for bioRxiv preprint.
How to cite: pLVX-EF1alpha-SARS-CoV-2-nsp11-2xStrep-IRES-Puro was a gift from Nevan Krogan (Addgene plasmid # 141377 ; http://n2t.net/addgene:141377 ; RRID:Addgene_141377)
