>Addgene plasmid #141377 | pLVX-EF1alpha-SARS-CoV-2-nsp11-2xStrep-IRES-Puro | addgene partial sequence | sequence record 287314 | EF1a-F 5'-TCAAGCCTCAGACAGTGGTTC-3'
ATTTCCGGTGAATTCGCCGCCACCATGTCAGCCGATGCGCAGTCTTTCTTGAACGGTTTCGCCGTGCTCG
AAGGCGGCGGGGGATGGAGCCATCCACAATTCGAGAAAGGCGGTGGTTCAGGAGGAGGTAGCGGGGGTGG
ATCATGGTCACATCCGCAGTTTGAAAAGTAAGGATCCCGCCCCTCTCCCTCCCCCCCCCCTAACGTTACT
GGCCGAAGCCGCTTGGAATAAGGCCGGTGTGCGTTTGTCTATATGTTATTTTCCACCATATTGCCGTCTT
TTGGCAATGTGAGGGCCCGGAAACCTGGCCCTGTCTTCTTGACGAGCATTCCTAGGGGTCTTTCCCCTCT
CGCCAAAGGAATGCAAGGTCTGTTGAATGTCGTGAAGGAAGCAGTTCCTCTGGAAGCTTCTTGAAGACAA
ACAACGTCTGTAGCGACCCTTTGCAGGCAGCGGAACCCCCCACCTGGCGACAGGTGCCTCTGCGGCCAAA
AGCCACGTGTATAAGATACACCTGCAAAGGCGGCACAACCCCAGTGCCACGTTGTGAGTTGGATAGTTGT
GGAAAGAGTCAAATGGCTCTCCTCAAGCGTATTCAACAAGGGGCTGAAGGATGCCCAGAAGGTACCCCAT
TGTATGGGATCTGATCTGGGGCCTCGGTGCACATGCTTTACATGTGNTTAGTCGAGGTTAAAAAAACGTC
TAGGCCCCCCGAACCACGGGGACGTGGTTTTCCTTTGAAAACA
